>Addgene plasmid #19735 | pRSETA-alphaFlincG | depositor partial sequence | sequence record 9345 | Author sequence
ATATACATATGCGGGGTTCTCATCATCATCATCATCATGGTATGGCTAGCATGACTGGTGGACAGCAAAT
GGGTCGGGATCTGTACGACGATGACGATAAGGATCGATGGGGATCCGAGCTCGAGGCGATGAGCGAGCTG
GAGGAAGACTTTGCCAAGATTCTCATGCTCAAGGAGGAGAGGATCAAAGAGCTGGAGAAGCGGCTGTCAG
AGAAGGAGGAAGAAATCCAGGAGCTGAAGAGGAAACTCCATAAATGCCAGTCAGTGCTGCCCGTGCCCTC
GACCCACATCGGCCCCCGGACCACCCGGGCACAGGGCATCTCGGCCGAGCCGCAGACCTACAGGTCCTTC
CACGACCTCCGACAGGCATTCCGGAAGTTCACCAAATCCGAAAGGTCCAAGGATCTCATAAAGGAGGCCA
TCCTTGACAATGACTTTATGAAGAACTTGGAGCTGTCACAGATCCAAGAGATTGTGGATTGTATGTACCC
AGTGGAGTACGGCAAAGACAGCTGCATCATCAAAGAAGGAGATGTGGGGTCACTGGTGTATGTCATGGAA
GATGGTAAGGTTGAAGTTACAAAAGAAGGCGTGAAGCTGTGCACAATGGGTCCTGGTAAAGTGTTTGGAG
AGTTGGCTATCCTTTACAACTGTACCCGGACGGCGACCGTCAAAACTCTTGTAAATGTGAAACTCTGGGC
CATTGATCGACAATGTTTTCAGACGATAATGATGAGGACAGGACTTATCAAGCATACCGAGTATATGGAA
TTTTTAAAAAGCGTTCCAACATTCCAGAGCCTTCCTGAAGAGATCCTCAGTAAGCTTGCTGACGTCCTTG
AAGAGACCCACTATGAAAATGGGGAATATATCATCAGGCAAGGTGCAAGAGGGGACACCTTCTTTATCAT
CAGTAAAGGAAAGGTTAATGTCACTCGTGAAGACTCGCCCAATGAAGACCCAGTCTTTCTTAGAACCTTA
GGAAAAGGAGATTGGTTTGGAGAGAAAGCCTTGCAGGGGGAAGATGTGAGAACAGCGAATGTAATTGCGG
CAGAAGCTGTAACCTGCCTTGTGATCGACAGAGACTCTTTCAAACATTTGATTGGAGGATTAGATGATGT
TTCTAATAAAGCATATGAAGATGCAGAAGCTAAGGCAAAATATGAAGCTGAAGCTGCTTTCTTCGCCAAC
CTGAAGAACGTCTATATCATGGCCGACAAGCAGAAGAACGGCATCAAGGCGAACTTCAAGATCCGCCACA
ACATCGAGGACGGCGGCGTGCAGCTCGCCTACCACTACCAGCAGAACACCCCCATCGGCGACGGCCCCGT
GCTGCTGCCCGACAACCACTACCTGAGCACCCAGTCCAAACTTTCGAAAGACCCCAACGAGAAGTGCGAT
CACATGGTCCTGCTGGAGTTCGTGACCGCCGCCGGGATCACTCTCGGCATGGACGAGCTGTACAAGGGCG
GTACCGGAGGGAGCATGGTGAGCAAGGGCGAGGAGCTGTTCACCGGGGTGGTGCCCATCCTGGTCGAGCT
GGACGGCGACGTAAACGGCCACAAGTTCAGCGTGTCCGGCGAGGGTGAGGGCGATGCCACCTACGGCAAG
CTGACCCTGAAGTTCATCTGCACCACCGGCAAGCTGCCCGTGCCCTGGCCCNCCCTCGTGACCACCCTGA
CCTACGGCGTGCAGTGCTTCAGCCGCTACCCCGACCACATGAAGCAGCACGACTTCTTCAAGTCCGCCAT
GCCCGAAGGCTACATCCAGGAGCGCACCATCTTCTTCAAGGACGACGGCAACTACAAGACCCGCGCCGAG
GTGAAGTTCGAGGGCGACACCCTGGTGAACCGCATCGAGCTGAAGGGCATCGACTTCAAGGAGGACGGCA
ACATCCTGGGGCACAAGCTGGAGTACAACCTGTCTGATTTAACATCATTGACACTGTCTGATTTAACATC
ATTGACACCCTTGGAGTTGGAGGTTTCGGACGAGTAGAACTGGTCCAGTTAAAAAGTGAAGAATCCAAAA
CCTTTGCAATGAAGATTCTCAAGAAACGCCACATCGTGGATACAAGACAGCAGGAACACATCCGCTCGGA
GAAGCAGATCATGCAGGGGGCCCATTCGGACTTCATAGTGAGATTATACAGAACATTTAAGGACAGCAAA
TATTTGTATATGTTGATGGAAGCTTGCCTAGGTGGAGAGCTCTGGACCATTCTCAGGGATCGGGGGTCAT
TTGAAGATTCTACAACCAGATTTTATACAGCATGTGTGGTAGAAGCTTTTGCCTATCTGCNTTCCAAAGG
AATCATTTACAGGGACCTCAAGCCTGAAAATCTCATCCT
