>Addgene plasmid #19735 | pRSETA-alphaFlincG | addgene partial sequence | sequence record 25394 | 19735 with T7
NAATATTTTGTTTNTTTAAGAAGGAGATATACATATGCGGGGTTCTCATCATCATCATCATCATGGTATG
GCTAGCATGACTGGTGGACAGCAAATGGGTCGGGATCTGTACGACGATGACGATAAGGATCGATGGGGAT
CCGAGCTCGAGGCGATGAGCGAGCTGGAGGAAGACTTTGCCAAGATTCTCATGCTCAAGGAGGAGAGGAT
CAAAGAGCTGGAGAAGCGGCTGTCAGAGAAGGAGGAAGAAATCCAGGAGCTGAAGAGGAAACTCCATAAA
TGCCAGTCAGTGCTGCCCGTGCCCTCGACCCACATCGGCCCCCGGACCACCCGGGCACAGGGCATCTCGG
CCGAGCCGCAGACCTACAGGTCCTTCCACGACCTCCGACAGGCATTCCGGAAGTTCACCAAATCCGAAAG
GTCCAAGGATCTCATAAAGGAGGCCATCCTTGACAATGACTTTATGAAGAACTTGGAGCTGTCACAGATC
CAAGAGATTGTGGATTGTATGTACCCAGTGGAGTACGGCAAAGACAGCTGCATCATCAAAGAAGGAGATG
TGGGGTCACTGGTGTATGTCATGGAAGATGGTAAGGTTGAAGTTACAAAAGAAGGCGTGAAGCTGTGCAC
AATGGGTCCTGGTAAAGTGTTTGGAGAGTTGGCTATCCTTTACAACTGTACCCGGACGGCGACCGTCAAA
A
