>Addgene plasmid #19735 | pRSETA-alphaFlincG | addgene partial sequence | sequence record 25395 | 19735 with Xpress-Fwd
CTGTACGACGATGACGATAAGGANCGATGGGGATCCGAGCTCGAGGCGATGAGCGAGCTGGAGGAAGACT
TTGCCAAGATTCTCATGCTCAAGGAGGAGAGGATCAAAGAGCTGGAGAAGCGGCTGTCAGAGAAGGAGGA
AGAAATCCAGGAGCTGAAGAGGAAACTCCATAAATGCCAGTCAGTGCTGCCCGTGCCCTCGACCCACATC
GGCCCCCGGACCACCCGGGCACAGGGCATCTCGGCCGAGCCGCAGACCTACAGGTCCTTCCACGACCTCC
GACAGGCATTCCGGAAGTTCACCAAATCCGAAAGGTCCAAGGATCTCATAAAGGAGGCCATCCTTGACAA
TGACTTTATGAAGAACTTGGAGCTGTCACAGATCCAAGAGATTGTGGATTGTATGTACCCAGTGGAGTAC
GGCAAAGACAGCTGCATCATCAAAGAAGGAGATGTGGGGTCACTGGTGTATGTCATGGAAGATGGTAAGG
TTGAAGTTACAAAAGAAGGCGTGAAGCTGTGCACAATGGGTCCTGGTAAAGTGTTTGGAGAGTTGGCTAT
CCTTTACAACTGTACCCGGACGGCGACCGTCAAAACTCTTGTAAATGTGAAACTCTGGGCCATTGATCGA
CAATGTTTTCAGACGATAATGATGAGGACAGGACTTATCAAGCATACCGAGTATATGGAATTTTTAAAAA
GCGTNCCAACATTCCANANCCTT
