[The description below was written by a language model from this plasmid's Addgene catalogue record.]
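Description:
pRSETA-alphaFlincG is a bacterial protein-expression plasmid built on the commercial pRSET-A backbone (about 2.9 kb) and carrying an insert of roughly 2.7 kb encoding alpha-FlincG, also listed simply as FlincG. The insert is recorded as bovine in origin and was placed between XhoI and EcoRI sites, both of which remain intact, so the coding region can be excised or exchanged. The plasmid is propagated in E. coli under ampicillin selection and is catalogued as low copy. No feature table accompanies the record, so the origin of replication and the exact layout of regulatory elements are not itemised. The listing of T7 as the 5′ sequencing primer fits the T7 promoter-driven design typical of pRSET vectors, which need a host supplying T7 RNA polymerase. In keeping with this, the record distinguishes a cloning strain for plasmid propagation from a separate strain for protein production.

The backbone contributes an N-terminal polyhistidine tag fused to the insert, which permits purification of the recombinant protein by immobilised metal affinity chromatography. The associated publication title describes single GFP-linked biosensors used to reveal cGMP patterning in vascular smooth muscle cells, indicating that alpha-FlincG is a genetically encoded fluorescent cGMP indicator. The record does not state which bovine protein supplies the cGMP-sensing portion or how the fluorescent protein is arranged within the fusion. As a bacterial expression construct, it is suited to producing purified His-tagged sensor protein, for example for in vitro characterisation, rather than to expressing the sensor in mammalian cells.
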