Addgene plasmid #19735: pRSETA-alphaFlincG
Depositing lab: Wolfgang Dostmann. Depositing organization: University of Vermont and State Agricultural College. Publication: Differential patterning of cGMP in vascular smooth muscle cells revealed by single GFP-linked biosensors. Nausch LW, Ledoux J, Bonev AD, Nelson MT, Dostmann WR. Proc Natl Acad Sci U S A. 2008 Jan 8. 105(1):365-70. 10.1073/pnas.0710387105 PubMed 18165313.
Backbone
  Vector backbone: pRSET-A
  Backbone manufacturer: Invitrogen
  Backbone size w/o insert (bp): 2900
  Vector type: Bacterial Expression ; protein expression
Growth in bacteria
  Bacterial resistance: Ampicillin, 100 μg/mL
  Growth temperature: 37°C
  Growth strain: DH5alpha
  Growth instructions: DH5alpha, 37C, overnight culture for plasmid growth. For protein growth, BLR, 25C, overnight culture.
  Copy number: Low Copy
Gene/Insert
  Gene/Insert name: alpha-FlincG (alt name: FlincG)
  Species: Bovine
  Insert size (bp): 2700
  Tag / fusion protein: His (N terminal on backbone)
  Cloning method: Restriction Enzyme; 5′ cloning site Xho1 (not destroyed); 3′ cloning site EcoR1 (not destroyed)
  Sequencing primers: 5′ T7; 3′ n/a
Terms and licenses: Academic/Nonprofit Terms; Industry Terms: Not Available to Industry
How to cite: pRSETA-alphaFlincG was a gift from Wolfgang Dostmann (Addgene plasmid # 19735 ; http://n2t.net/addgene:19735 ; RRID:Addgene_19735)
